Addgene plasmid #146144: pT7-EGFP-C1-tubgenomic-PTC33_D
Purpose: Mammalian Expression of tubgenomic-PTC33
Depositing lab: Elisa Izaurralde. Depositing organization: Max Planck Institute for Developmental Biology. Publication: Nonsense-mediated mRNA decay effectors are essential for zebrafish embryonic development and survival. Wittkopp N, Huntzinger E, Weiler C, Saulière J, Schmidt S, Sonawane M, Izaurralde E. Mol Cell Biol. 2009 Jul . 29(13):3517-28. 10.1128/MCB.00177-09 PubMed 19414594.
Backbone
  Vector backbone: Unknown
  Vector type: Mammalian Expression
Growth in bacteria
  Bacterial resistance: Kanamycin, 50 μg/mL
  Growth temperature: 37°C
  Growth strain: DH5alpha
  Copy number: High Copy
Gene/Insert
  Gene/Insert name: tubgenomic-PTC33
  Species: D. rerio (zebrafish)
  Cloning method: Unknown
Terms and licenses: Academic/Nonprofit Terms; Industry Terms: Not Available to Industry
Depositor comments: genomic DNA extracted from NCBI Sequence: NW_003335288.1, close to Danio rerio strain Nadia NCBI: LR812582.1. Plasmids from this collection were made available to the research community and donated after the lab closed. Please note that the sequence provided by the depositing laboratory may be theoretical/predicted or based on Sanger sequencing results. There may be discrepancies between sequencing results obtained by Addgene and the depositor sequence. If an Addgene verified sequence is not available, please contact before placing your order to request that our lab fully sequence the plasmid.
How to cite: pT7-EGFP-C1-tubgenomic-PTC33_D was a gift from Elisa Izaurralde (Addgene plasmid # 146144 ; http://n2t.net/addgene:146144 ; RRID:Addgene_146144)
