[The description below was written by a language model from this plasmid's Addgene catalogue record and pLannotate feature annotations shown in this document.]
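Description:
pT7-EGFP-C1-tubgenomic-PTC33_D is a mammalian expression plasmid of about 8.2 kb. The catalogue lists its backbone as unknown, but its name and feature layout match an EGFP-C1-type vector with an added T7 promoter. It is propagated in E. coli at high copy from a ColE1/pUC-type origin and also carries an f1 origin. A single NeoR/KanR (Tn5 aminoglycoside phosphotransferase) gene provides selection in both hosts. It is driven by the bacterial AmpR (bla) promoter for kanamycin selection in bacteria and by the SV40 enhancer/early promoter for G418 selection in mammalian cells, and it ends with the HSV TK polyadenylation signal.

The expression cassette uses the CMV immediate early enhancer and promoter, followed by a T7 promoter that would allow in vitro transcription of the same unit. EGFP sits upstream of the cloning site, so the insert is placed downstream of the EGFP coding sequence, and the SV40 poly(A) signal terminates the transcript. The insert is a zebrafish (D. rerio) tubulin genomic fragment. The annotation tool detects four separate blocks of beta-tubulin coding similarity, matched to hamster and human TUBB4B homologues, with unannotated gaps between them. This pattern fits exons interrupted by introns. "PTC33" in the name suggests a premature termination codon at position 33, though the record does not state this and the feature table does not mark the mutation. Given the associated study of nonsense-mediated mRNA decay in zebrafish, the construct probably serves as an intron-containing NMD reporter, presumably compared with a matching construct without the stop codon. Short hits such as the HIV LTR, chicken β-actin promoter, ble, bGH poly(A) and large T antigen fragments are likely incidental matches.
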