Features (pLannotate 1.2.2; 23 found; start..end, strand, type, name):
      9..312     +  enhancer       CMV enhancer: human cytomegalovirus immediate early enhancer
    313..516     +  promoter       CMV promoter: human cytomegalovirus (CMV) immediate early promoter
    512..545     +  LTR            5' LTR (truncated) (fragment): truncated 5' long terminal repeat (LTR) from HIV-1
    561..579     +  promoter       T7 promoter: promoter for bacteriophage T7 RNA polymerase
    613..1329    +  CDS            EGFP: EGFP is a basic (constitutively fluorescent) green fluorescent protein published in 1996, derived from Aequorea victoria. It is reported to be a rapidly-maturing weak dimer with moderate acid sensitivity.
   1330..1380    +  misc_feature   MCS (fragment): multiple cloning site
   1381..1437    +  CDS            TUBB4B (fragment): TBB4B_MESAU - Also known as TUBB2C. Experimental evidence at protein level: Swiss-Prot protein existence level 1. Tubulin is the major constituent of microtubules. It binds two moles of GTP, one at an exchangeable site on the beta chain and one at a non-exchangeable site on the alpha chain (By similarity). From Mesocricetus auratus (Golden hamster).
   2385..2498    +  CDS            TUBB4B (fragment): TBB4B_MESAU - Also known as TUBB2C. Experimental evidence at protein level: Swiss-Prot protein existence level 1. Tubulin is the major constituent of microtubules. It binds two moles of GTP, one at an exchangeable site on the beta chain and one at a non-exchangeable site on the alpha chain (By similarity). From Mesocricetus auratus (Golden hamster).
   2541..2564    +  promoter       chicken β-actin promoter (fragment): contains a 21-bp deletion relative to the standard chicken β-actin promoter
   2606..2737    +  CDS            TUBB4B (fragment): TBB4B_MESAU - Also known as TUBB2C. Experimental evidence at protein level: Swiss-Prot protein existence level 1. Tubulin is the major constituent of microtubules. It binds two moles of GTP, one at an exchangeable site on the beta chain and one at a non-exchangeable site on the alpha chain (By similarity). From Mesocricetus auratus (Golden hamster).
   3722..4789    +  CDS            TUBB4B (fragment): TBB4B_HUMAN - Also known as TUBB2C. Experimental evidence at protein level: Swiss-Prot protein existence level 1. Tubulin is the major constituent of microtubules. It binds two moles of GTP, one at an exchangeable site on the beta chain and one at a non-exchangeable site on the alpha chain. From Homo sapiens (Human).
   4793..4818    +  misc_feature   MCS (fragment): multiple cloning site
   4830..4914    +  CDS            large T antigen (fragment): large T antigen from SV40 (simian virus 40)
   4937..5058    +  polyA_signal   SV40 poly(A) signal: SV40 polyadenylation signal
   5092..5520    -  rep_origin     f1 ori (sequence partly withheld): f1 bacteriophage origin of replication; arrow indicates direction of (+) strand synthesis
   5547..5651    +  promoter       AmpR promoter: bla
   5653..6010    +  promoter       SV40 promoter: SV40 enhancer and early promoter
   6045..6839    +  CDS            NeoR/KanR: aminoglycoside phosphotransferase from Tn5; aph(3')-II (or nptII); confers resistance to neomycin, kanamycin, and G418 (Geneticin®)
   6860..7012    +  CDS            ble (fragment): BLE_KLEPN - Experimental evidence at protein level: Swiss-Prot protein existence level 1. Binding protein with a strong affinity to the bleomycin family of antibiotics. Binds to CL990; an antimitotic-antibiotic compound. From Klebsiella pneumoniae.
   7071..7118    +  polyA_signal   HSV TK poly(A) signal: herpes simplex virus thymidine kinase polyadenylation signal (Cole and Stacy, 1985)
   7209..7225    -  polyA_signal   bGH poly(A) signal (fragment): bovine growth hormone polyadenylation signal
   7447..8035    +  rep_origin     ori: high-copy-number ColE1/pMB1/pBR322/pUC origin of replication
   8150..8201    +  enhancer       CMV enhancer (fragment): human cytomegalovirus immediate early enhancer
>Addgene plasmid #146144 | pT7-EGFP-C1-tubgenomic-PTC33_D | addgene full sequence | sequence record 355084 | Addgene NGS Result
GAGTTCCGCGTTACATAACTTACGGTAAATGGCCCGCCTGGCTGACCGCCCAACGACCCCCGCCCATTGA
CGTCAATAATGACGTATGTTCCCATAGTAACGCCAATAGGGACTTTCCATTGACGTCAATGGGTGGAGTA
TTTACGGTAAACTGCCCACTTGGCAGTACATCAAGTGTATCATATGCCAAGTACGCCCCCTATTGACGTC
AATGACGGTAAATGGCCCGCCTGGCATTATGCCCAGTACATGACCTTATGGGACTTTCCTACTTGGCAGT
ACATCTACGTATTAGTCATCGCTATTACCATGGTGATGCGGTTTTGGCAGTACATCAATGGGCGTGGATA
GCGGTTTGACTCACGGGGATTTCCAAGTCTCCACCCCATTGACGTCAATGGGAGTTTGTTTTGGCACCAA
AATCAACGGGACTTTCCAAAATGTCGTAACAACTCCGCCCCATTGACGCAAATGGGCGGTAGGCGTGTAC
GGTGGGAGGTCTATATAAGCAGAGCTCTCTGGCTAACTAGAGAACCCACTGCTTACTGGCTTATCGAAAT
TAATACGACTCACTATAGGGAGACCCAAGCTCTAGCGCTACCGGTCGCCACCATGGTGAGCAAGGGCGAG
GAGCTGTTCACCGGGGTGGTGCCCATCCTGGTCGAGCTGGACGGCGACGTAAACGGCCACAAGTTCAGCG
TGTCCGGCGAGGGCGAGGGCGATGCCACCTACGGCAAGCTGACCCTGAAGTTCATCTGCACCACCGGCAA
GCTGCCCGTGCCCTGGCCCACCCTCGTGACCACCCTGACCTACGGCGTGCAGTGCTTCAGCCGCTACCCC
GACCACATGAAGCAGCACGACTTCTTCAAGTCCGCCATGCCCGAAGGCTACGTCCAGGAGCGCACCATCT
TCTTCAAGGACGACGGCAACTACAAGACCCGCGCCGAGGTGAAGTTCGAGGGCGACACCCTGGTGAACCG
CATCGAGCTGAAGGGCATCGACTTCAAGGAGGACGGCAACATCCTGGGGCACAAGCTGGAGTACAACTAC
AACAGCCACAACGTCTATATCATGGCCGACAAGCAGAAGAACGGCATCAAGGTGAACTTCAAGATCCGCC
ACAACATCGAGGACGGCAGCGTGCAGCTCGCCGACCACTACCAGCAGAACACCCCCATCGGCGACGGCCC
CGTGCTGCTGCCCGACAACCACTACCTGAGCACCCAGTCCGCCCTGAGCAAAGACCCCAACGAGAAGCGC
GATCACATGGTCCTGCTGGAGTTCGTGACCGCCGCCGGGATCACTCTCGGCATGGACGAGCTGTACAAGT
CCGGACTCAGATCTCGAGCTCAAGCTTCGAATTCTGCAGTCGACGGTACCATGAGGGAGATCGTGCATTT
ACAGGCTGGACAGTGCGGCAACCAGATTGGTGCCAAGGTAGGAAATGAACAAATTTCATTTTTTATCGTA
ATCTTGTTAAGATTTAGGTTTTTGCGGGAAAAGCTGACACTAATCCTTGCTTGTTTTAGATCCACACTCG
GGAAAATTTAAACTGGCTAATTAATGTTGTGTTTGACTTGACTGTTGCGTTAGTCGTCTTAATATTTGTA
ATAAAAACATGTTTGACTAAACGTCATTTGTCTGAATATGATCCTTAATCTCACCCGCAACAAGTTCTTA
AACGAATAGCCTTTGAAGTCTATTCCTATCGAAGGAAAATGATTGGGTTACTACAAAAATGTCGATTATT
GTAAGAAAGTCATCGTGGTTTGAATGAACTAATGGTGAAACAATGCGTTAGTTTTAGGGTGTTGGCCGCG
CCTGACCGGCGTAGAGTCTGATTCGCAAGGGACTCGACTCACCTGAGCTTGTTTGGAAGAGCCGAGTCTC
GTTCTACAATTGTTGTCACCAGACTGAAAGGCACCGCTGACTCATTTGAACGGTTTGCTCTCGCCAGTTC
GTTTGAGTCGATTTGCTTGAACGAATCACGTGTCGTAATGTGGCCGGTTGTATCTGGTTCAGTGTGTATG
GAAAAGTGCGGGAACGCTAATATCATGACGCATGTTTCCCCCTGGCCTCTTGCATGGACCAAATTCGACT
CATGTCGAAACTTTGAGCGATATCTTGGGTTAATATTCGAGACAATAGTGGAACTGTGATTCGTGCGATT
TTTCTCTAAGCTCGGGTGGCGTAAAATGGCCCCGGTGACTTGGCAATCTCCATTTTACAAGTGTGGAGCC
CACATAACGGGAAGCGCTGGTCATTAAATGTTGGATTAACATTTTTTTTTTACAGAATCTATCACCTTAA
TTTCTAGATTCGGTTTTCTTTGTGGGTCTTAAGCATTAACATGCATTTATGTTCCTCTTGAATCCATCTT
ATTTCAGTTCTGGGAAGTCATTAGTGACGAGCATGGAATTGACCCATAAGGCAGTTACCATGGCGACAGT
GACCTTCAGCTGGACCGAATTAATGTTTATTATAATGAAGCCACAGGTGAGAGTCTAATTACTTTACTAA
TATTTTTCCTTTTTTTAAATTTTTTTATTTATTTATTTTTTAATGTATTTTAATTAAATCTTTATTGTGA
ACCCTGAAATTCTGGAATTTGTATTTTTCTTTAGGTGGAAAGTATGTTCCACGTGCCGTGCTGGTGGATT
TGGAGCCTGGTACAATGGACTCCGTGAGGTCTGGTCCATTTGGTCAGATCTTCGGACCAGACAACTTTGT
GTTCGGTATTTACCTTAATTTTTCACTCTTGCCCTCATTCAGAATCCAGGGTTTTCCCTGCTTAAAGAAT
TGAGGTTTTCCAATGCCATTAAATTTTGTGCCATCTCTGCCTATTAACAGTCACGCCTACTGACAGACCC
CAAGTTATGCTCCTGCACTGGTCGTGTGTTTTAACTATATTCAGTAGTAGCCTCTTTAAACAATATTTTT
TTTGTAAGATTACAGTGTTTTAGCTAGCAAATTTATAACTTGTTAACCCAAGGAAAAACCCTTAGTAAAC
CTCGTTTGTGCTTTTATTTGAGGTAAACTAAAGTAGTTGACAGTCGAACAGAATCTTAAATTTTATTTTT
GTACATTTTTCAAAATTGTACTAGGACTAGAATGGATGTTGAATAATTTTAGAACCAATTTGGTGAGCGG
TTATGATCCACTTCAAATGTTGACTGCTATAAAACATCTGATTTGAATACAATGGATCCTGCAGTTGCTC
CGAACAAAATTTGAATGGCAGATTGTGACCTGATATAGATCTACAGCAATAATCGCATTAAAACCATATT
AACTGGATTTTTTTTCATATGAAGTTTTGGCAGTCTATTCATATTAAAACGATCACTTGGAGACACTTTA
GGATATTTTAGATGAGAAAATACCAATATTTAAAAATTAAATCCACATTTGATTAAATTATCCTAATTTA
AAACAGATGGAAAATTATTTATTTTTAACGGTTGCATTCTCAAAACAAAAAACGTACAAAATCAATCTAT
CAAACAGTCTATAGAACAATACGTGTAATATTTTACACTAATTCCTATCCAGAGAAACAACACCAGGGGC
GTAGCAACTGCAAGGGAACGGTGGAAACGTCCCCCTCACTTTTACAGACCGGCCATTTAGAAACCGATTA
TTTTAAGAATGTAAACTTTTGGATTTCATACAGCTGCACCCTCCGTATATCCTATTTGCATGTATTAACT
GAACTCCTGAATTTCTTATAGGCCAAAGTGGTGCTGGAAACAACTGGGCCAAGGGCCACTACACTGAAGG
AGCTGAGCTGGTTGATTCCGTTCTGGATGTGGTCCGAAAAGAGGCTGAGAGCTGCGACTGTCTGCAGGGC
TTCCAGCTCACTCACTCACTGGGTGGAGGTACAGGGTCTGGTATGGGCACCCTCCTCATTAGCAAAATCC
GCGAGGAGTATCCCGACCGCATCATGAACACCTTCAGCGTGGTGCCCTCTCCTAAAGTCTCGGACACTGT
GGTCGAGCCCTACAACGCCACACTGTCCGTCCATCAGCTAGTAGAGAACACAGACGAGACCTATTGTATT
GATAACGAGGCCCTGTACGATATCTGCTTCCGCACACTCAAACTCACAACCCCCACATACGGAGACCTCA
ACCATCTCGTCTCCGCCACAATGAGCGGTGTGACCACTTGCTTGAGGTTTCCAGGCCAGTTGAACGCTGA
TCTCCGTAAATTGGCGGTCAACATGGTGCCCTTCCCCCGACTGCACTTCTTCATGCCTGGCTTCGCGCCT
CTGACTAGCAGGGGAAGCCAGCAGTATCGTGCACTTACCGTTCCCGAACTCACCCAGCAGATGTTCGATG
CCAAAAACATGATGGCTGCCTGCGACCCACGTCACGGCCGTTATCTGACGGTCGCCGCCGTCTTCCGAGG
TCGCATGTCCATGAAGGAGGTGGACGAGCAGATGCTCAACGTCCAGAACAAGAACAGCAGCTACTTCGTT
GAATGGATCCCAAACAACGTCAAGACCGCCGTCTGCGACATTCCACCACGAGGCCTCAAGATGGCCGCCA
CCTTCATCGGCAACAGCACTGCCATCCAGGAGCTCTTCAAGCGCATCTCAGAGCAGTTCACGGCTATGTT
CAGGCGCAAGGCTTTCCTGCATTGGTACACCGGAGAGGGCATGGATGAGATGGAGTTCACAGAGGCCGAG
AGCAACATGAACGACCTGGTGTCCGAGTACCAGCAGTACCAGGACGCCACCGCTGAAGAGGAAGGGGAGT
TTGAGGAGGAGGGAGAGGAGGAGCTCGCTTAAGGTACCGCGGGCCCGGGATCCACCGGATCTAGATAACT
GATCATAATCAGCCATACCACATTTGTAGAGGTTTTACTTGCTTTAAAAAACCTCCCACACCTCCCCCTG
AACCTGAAACATAAAATGAATGCAATTGTTGTTGTTAACTTGTTTATTGCAGCTTATAATGGTTACAAAT
AAAGCAATAGCATCACAAATTTCACAAATAAAGCATTTTTTTCACTGCATTCTAGTTGTGGTTTGTCCAA
ACTCATCAATGTATCTTAACGCGTAAATTGTAAGCGTTAATATTTTGTTAAAATTCGCGTTAAATTTTTG
TTAAATCAGCTCATTTTTTAACCAATAGGCCGAAATCGGCAAAATCCCTTATAAATCAAAAGAATAGACC
GAGATAGGGT
[37 nt withheld, positions 5191-5227]
AAAGAACGTGGACTCCAACGTCAAAGG
[49 nt withheld, positions 5255-5303]
T
[91 nt withheld, positions 5305-5395]
G
[124 nt withheld, positions 5397-5520]
CAGGTGGCACTTTTCGGGGAAATGTGCGCGGAACCCCTATTTGTTTATTTTTCTAAATACATTCAAATAT
GTATCCGCTCATGAGACAATAACCCTGATAAATGCTTCAATAATATTGAAAAAGGAAGAGTCCTGAGGCG
GAAAGAACCAGCTGTGGAATGTGTGTCAGTTAGGGTGTGGAAAGTCCCCAGGCTCCCCAGCAGGCAGAAG
TATGCAAAGCATGCATCTCAATTAGTCAGCAACCAGGTGTGGAAAGTCCCCAGGCTCCCCAGCAGGCAGA
AGTATGCAAAGCATGCATCTCAATTAGTCAGCAACCATAGTCCCGCCCCTAACTCCGCCCATCCCGCCCC
TAACTCCGCCCAGTTCCGCCCATTCTCCGCCCCATGGCTGACTAATTTTTTTTATTTATGCAGAGGCCGA
GGCCGCCTCGGCCTCTGAGCTATTCCAGAAGTAGTGAGGAGGCTTTTTTGGAGGCCTAGGCTTTTGCAAA
GATCGATCAAGAGACAGGATGAGGATCGTTTCGCATGATTGAACAAGATGGATTGCACGCAGGTTCTCCG
GCCGCTTGGGTGGAGAGGCTATTCGGCTATGACTGGGCACAACAGACAATCGGCTGCTCTGATGCCGCCG
TGTTCCGGCTGTCAGCGCAGGGGCGCCCGGTTCTTTTTGTCAAGACCGACCTGTCCGGTGCCCTGAATGA
ACTGCAAGACGAGGCAGCGCGGCTATCGTGGCTGGCCACGACGGGCGTTCCTTGCGCAGCTGTGCTCGAC
GTTGTCACTGAAGCGGGAAGGGACTGGCTGCTATTGGGCGAAGTGCCGGGGCAGGATCTCCTGTCATCTC
ACCTTGCTCCTGCCGAGAAAGTATCCATCATGGCTGATGCAATGCGGCGGCTGCATACGCTTGATCCGGC
TACCTGCCCATTCGACCACCAAGCGAAACATCGCATCGAGCGAGCACGTACTCGGATGGAAGCCGGTCTT
GTCGATCAGGATGATCTGGACGAAGAGCATCAGGGGCTCGCGCCAGCCGAACTGTTCGCCAGGCTCAAGG
CGAGCATGCCCGACGGCGAGGATCTCGTCGTGACCCATGGCGATGCCTGCTTGCCGAATATCATGGTGGA
AAATGGCCGCTTTTCTGGATTCATCGACTGTGGCCGGCTGGGTGTGGCGGACCGCTATCAGGACATAGCG
TTGGCTACCCGTGATATTGCTGAAGAGCTTGGCGGCGAATGGGCTGACCGCTTCCTCGTGCTTTACGGTA
TCGCCGCTCCCGATTCGCAGCGCATCGCCTTCTATCGCCTTCTTGACGAGTTCTTCTGAGCGGGACTCTG
GGGTTCGAAATGACCGACCAAGCGACGCCCAACCTGCCATCACGAGATTTCGATTCCACCGCCGCCTTCT
ATGAAAGGTTGGGCTTCGGAATCGTTTTTCGGGACGCCGGCTGGATGATCCTCCAGCGCGGGGATCTCAT
GCTGGAGTTCTTCGCCCACCCTAGGGGGAGGCTAACTGAAACACGGAAGGAGACAATACCGGAAGGAACC
CGCGCTATGACGGCAATAAAAAGACAGAATAAAACGCACGGTGTTGGGTCGTTTGTTCATAAACGCGGGG
TTCGGTCCCAGGGCTGGCACTCTGTCGATACCCCACCGAGACCCCATTGGGGCCAATACGCCCGCGTTTC
TTCCTTTTCCCCACCCCACCCCCCAAGTTCGGGTGAAGGCCCAGGGCTCGCAGCCAACGTCGGGGCGGCA
GGCCCTGCCATAGCCTCAGGTTACTCATATATACTTTAGATTGATTTAAAACTTCATTTTTAATTTAAAA
GGATCTAGGTGAAGATCCTTTTTGATAATCTCATGACCAAAATCCCTTAACGTGAGTTTTCGTTCCACTG
AGCGTCAGACCCCGTAGAAAAGATCAAAGGATCTTCTTGAGATCCTTTTTTTCTGCGCGTAATCTGCTGC
TTGCAAACAAAAAAACCACCGCTACCAGCGGTGGTTTGTTTGCCGGATCAAGAGCTACCAACTCTTTTTC
CGAAGGTAACTGGCTTCAGCAGAGCGCAGATACCAAATACTGTTCTTCTAGTGTAGCCGTAGTTAGGCCA
CCACTTCAAGAACTCTGTAGCACCGCCTACATACCTCGCTCTGCTAATCCTGTTACCAGTGGCTGCTGCC
AGTGGCGATAAGTCGTGTCTTACCGGGTTGGACTCAAGACGATAGTTACCGGATAAGGCGCAGCGGTCGG
GCTGAACGGGGGGTTCGTGCACACAGCCCAGCTTGGAGCGAACGACCTACACCGAACTGAGATACCTACA
GCGTGAGCTATGAGAAAGCGCCACGCTTCCCGAAGGGAGAAAGGCGGACAGGTATCCGGTAAGCGGCAGG
GTCGGAACAGGAGAGCGCACGAGGGAGCTTCCAGGGGGAAACGCCTGGTATCTTTATAGTCCTGTCGGGT
TTCGCCACCTCTGACTTGAGCGTCGATTTTTGTGATGCTCGTCAGGGGGGCGGAGCCTATGGAAAAACGC
CAGCAACGCGGCCTTTTTACGGTTCCTGGCCTTTTGCTGGCCTTTTGCTCACATGTTCTTTCCTGCGTTA
TCCCCTGATTCTGTGGATAACCGTATTACCGCCATGCATTAGTTATTAATAGTAATCAATTACGGGGTCA
TTAGTTCATAGCCCATATATG
